>Addgene plasmid #62281 | pJZC506 | depositor full sequence | sequence record 102115 | pJZC506 sequence 8582 bps
GGCCGGCCATTTAAATGTTTAAACGGCCACGCTGGCCGCTGCACGGTCCTGTTCCCTAGCATGTACGTGA
GCGTATTTCCTTTTAAACCACGACGCTTTGTCTTCATTCAACGTTTCCCATTGTTTTTTTCTACTATTGC
TTTGCTGTGGGAAAAACTTATCGAAAGATGACGACTTTTTCTTAATTCTCGTTTTAAGAGCTTGGTGAGC
GCTAGGAGTCACTGCCAGGTATCGTTTGAACACGGCATTAGTCAGGGAAGTCATAACACAGTCCTTTCCC
GCAATTTTCTTTTTCTATTACTCTTGGCCTCCTCTAGTACACTCTATATTTTTTTATGCCTCGGTAATGA
TTTTCATTTTTTTTTTTCCACCTAGCGGATGACTCTTTTTTTTTCTTAGCGATTGGCATTATCACATAAT
GAATTATACATTATATAAAGTAATGTGATTTCTTCGAAGAATATACTAAAAAATGAGCAGGCAAGATAAA
CGAAGGCAAAGAGGCTCTATATGTATATAAAGCTGCGGATGCCTTCTGATTTAATCTAGTTCTAGTTTAC
TTCAGGTTTACTTAAAGTTGAGATAATTGAAGCAAAGAGAAGCATCGAGCAAAGGATGGCGTTTGTTAAG
AGGGTTACGCAGGAGACGAATATACAGCTGGCGCTGGATCTTGACGGTGGGTCTGTTTCTGTACGGGAGA
GCATACTGGGCAAGGAATATGCTAGTGGTGATGGGCAGACCATCCATGTGCACACTGGAGTTGGGTTTTT
GGACCACATGTTGACTGCGCTGGCGAAGCATGGCGGGTGGTCTCTGATCCTGGAGTGTATAGGGGACTTG
CACATCGATGACCACCACACTGTTGAGGACTGTGGGATTGCGCTGGGCCAAGCGTTCAAGGAGGCGCTTG
GCTCCGTGCGTGGTATCAAGAGGTTCGGGCATGGGTTTGCACCACTGGACGAGGCGCTGAGCCGCGCTGT
GGTTGACTTCTCCAATAGGCCTTTCGCCGTGGTGGAGCTGGGCCTGAAGCGAGAACGCATAGGCCAGCTA
TCCACAGAGATGATCCCGCACTTCTTGGAGAGTTTCGCCACTGAGGCGCGTATCACCATGCATGTGGACT
GTCTGCGGGGCACCAACGACCACCACCGCTCCGAATCAGCTTTCAAGGCGCTCGCCATCGCCATCAGAGA
GGCAAGAACACCTACGGGTCGCGATGACGTTCCATCCACTAAGGGTGTCCTAGCATAGAACACAGCCCAC
AGCTACCACCATCAACAATATTTATATAGATAACGTACACATAGAAATCACACAAACAGAGTATTTATTC
TTAACTACATGAACTACCATCAGACCGTCTGGGCCACTATATAATGTGCTATTCATAAACGTGATCACTC
TACGTAGCAGGCGACCCCAGGTGAAAATTTTTCAGCGAGCTGCCAGATTGTCAGGTGAAAAACTGAAAAA
AACTTCTGGGCGATGAGCTTGTGGCGGGAAATTAAGTATATAAAGCAGTTAGTTTCTTCTGCTTCTTGTG
GTTCTGGGTATTCTTGTAATATTTGGAATAATAGAAAACCAAGACTACTGCCTTTCTTTTCATATTATAG
AGGAAGAAATACGCACGAACACGATATAGAGGTAAATTTTTTGCAAAAAGATACCAAACTATAAAAGAAA
TAGAAGACTAAACTACAAAAAATAAAGAAAGTAATACATATATCCAATATGACTGAGTTAGCAGAGCAAG
TTTCCATGCCTGAAGGGCAACAAAGACGTGGTGGTTACGTTCCACCTCACATCCGTAACGGTGGTGGCAG
AAGAGGCGATTCTGCTCCTCGTGGTGGTTTCAACAACGGTGGCGGCCGTGGTGGTTTCTTCAGAAACAAC
GGTGACCGTGGTGGATTCGGCTTTGGGTACCGGGCCCTAAAACAAGAAGAGGGTTGACTACATCACGATG
AGGGGGATCGAAGAAATGATGGTAAATGAAATAGGAAATCAAGGAGCATGAAGGCAAAAGACAAATATAA
GGGTCGAACGAAAAATAAAGTGAAAAGTGTTGATATGATGTATTTGGCTTTGCGGCGCCGAAAAAACGAG
TTTACGCAATTGCACAATCATGCTGACTCTGTGGCGGACCCGCGCTCTTGCCGGCCCGGCGATAACGCTG
GGCGTGAGGCTGTGCCCGGCGGAGTTTTTTGCGCCTGCATTTTCCAAGGTTTACCCTGCGCTAAGGGGCG
AGATTGGAGAAGCAATAAGAATGCCGGTTGGGGTTGCGATGATGACGACCACGACAACTGGTGTCATTAT
TTAAGTTGCCGAAAGAACCTGAGTGCATTTGCAACATGAGTATACTAGAAGAATGAGCCAAGACTTGCGA
GACGCGAGTTTGCCGGTGGTGCGAACAATAGAGCGACCATGACCTTGAAGGTGAGACGCGCATAACCGCT
AGAGTACTTTGAAGAGGAAACAGCAATAGGGTTGCTACCAGTATAAATAGACAGGTACATACAACACTGG
AAATGGTTGTCTGTTTGAGTACGCTTTCAATTCATTTGGGTGTGCACTTTATTATGTTACAATATGGAAG
GGAACTTTACACTTCTCCTATGCACATATATTAATTAAAGTCCAATGCTAGTAGAGAAGGGGGGTAACAC
CCCTCCGCGCTCTTTTCCGATTTTTTTCTAAACCGTGGAATATTTCGGATATCCTTTTGTTGTTTCCGGG
TGTACAATATGGACTTCCTCTTTTCTGGCAACCAAACCCATACATCGGGATTCCTATAATACCTTCGTTG
GTCTCCCTAACATGTAGGTGGCGGAGGGGAGATATACAATAGAACAGATACCAGACAGGACATAATGGGC
TAAACAAGACTACACCAATTACACTGCCTCATTGATGGTGGTACATAACGAACTAATACTGTAGCCCTAG
ACTTGATAGCCATCATCATATCGAAGTTTCACTACCCTTTTTCCATTTGCCATCTATTGAAGTAATAATA
GGCGCATGCAACTTCTTTTCTTTTTTTTTCTTTTCTCTCTCCCCCGTTGTTGTCTCACCATATCCGCAAT
GACAAAAAAATGATGGAAGACACTAAAGGAAAAAATTAACGACAAAGACAGCACCAACAGATGTCGTTGT
TCCAGAGCTGATGAGGGGTATCTCGAAGCACACGAAACTTTTTCCTTCCTTCATTCACGCACACTACTCT
CTAATGAGCAACGGTATACGGCCTTCCTTCCAGTTACTTGAATTTGAAATAAAAAAAAGTTTGCTGTCTT
GCTATCAAGTATAAATAGACCTGCAATTATTAATCTTTTGTTTCCTCGTCATTGTTCTCGTTCCCTTTCT
TCCTTGTTTCTTTTTCTGCACAATATTTCAAGCTATACCAAGCATACAATCAACTATCTCATATACAATG
TCTCTCGAGATGCCCAAAAAGAAAAGAAAAGTGGGTAGTATGAAATCAATTCGCTGTAAAAACTGCAACA
AACTGTTATTTAAGGCGGATAGTTTTGATCACATTGAAATCAGGTGTCCGCGTTGCAAACGTCACATCAT
AATGCTGAATGCCTGCGAGCATCCCACGGAGAAACATTGTGGGAAAAGAGAAAAAATCACGCATTCTGAC
GAAACCGTGCGTTATGGCTCCGGACGAGCCGATGCTCTCGACGATTTTGACCTCGATATGCTGGGATCCG
ACGCTCTCGATGACTTCGACCTTGACATGCTGGGGAGTGACGCTCTGGACGACTTCGATCTCGACATGCT
GGGCTCCGACGCCCTGGATGACTTCGATCTGGACATGCTCATCAACTGAGCGGCCGCCACCGCGGTGGAG
CTCTAAGCAAATAGCTAAATTATATACGAATTAATATTATGATTAAGTGTTTACGTGAGTGCGATATTTT
TATTACTATCTTATACAGTTGTATATACTCTATAAAATGAGTTGTCTATTAATTAACGCGATGAATGCTT
TCTGGGTTTACCTCTCCAACAACTCTAGTTTACTTCTCAATACATTCAATTGTATTTGATTTGTCAATAC
TTCATCATTAATCAATTCTATAGTTTTGTTTTTCTCGTTTATTTCCAAATTTAATGCATCAATTTTATTA
TTCAATTTGTCGTTGATTTTGGTTAATGATTTTATGGTTTGATCTCTGGCATTGATTGTTTGTGTTAGTT
TTTCATTATTGATAATTAAATTATTTAAGTTAGTTATCAACTCGGTGTTTTCAAGTTTCAAGTTTTCAAT
TTCTTTAGAGTTTATTAGATTTGTCAAAGTTTCTGAATTGCTTGATTGGTCCTGTAGAAGAGTATTTGTT
GTTGTGGATAATTGATTCAATTTTTGAGACAATTGCTGGAAGGCGTTGAAATATCTAGCATCAATCTCAT
GGTTTTTTTCCCGAGAGTCTCGTAGATTCAATTGTTTTAATATATCTTGGGACCACTCTTGATTTGAACT
CATGGAAATTAAACTGGGTGTTGTGTTGTGGTGTAATGATTGTACCCCCTTTGCTTATAATTGTGTGGTG
ACACCGATTATTTAAAGCTGCAGCATACGATATATATACATGTGTATATATGTATACCTATGAATGTCAG
TAAGTATGTATACGAACAGTATGATACTGAAGATGACAAGGTAATGCATCATTCTATACGTGTCATTCTG
AACGAGGCGCGCTTTCCTTTTTTCTTTTTGCTTTTTCTTTTTTTTTCTCTTGAACTCCAGAAAAAAAATA
TAAAAGAGATGGAGGAACGGGAAAAAGTTAGTTGTGGTGATAGGTGGCAAGTGGTATTCCGTAAGAACAA
CAAGAAAAGCATTTCATATTATGGCTGAACTGAGCGAACAAGTGCAAAATTTAAGCATCAACGACAACAA
CGAGAATGGTTATGTTCCTCCTCACTTAAGAGGAAAACCAAGAAGTGCCAGAAATAACAGTAGCAACTAC
AATAACAACAACGGCGGCTACAACGGTGGCCGTGGCGGTGGCAGCTTCTTTAGCAACAACCGTCGTGGTG
GTTACGGCAACGGTGGTTTCTTCGGTGGAAACAACGGTGGCAGCGGCCGGCCATTTAAATGTTTAAACGG
CCACGCTGGCCCAATTCGCCCTATAGTGAGTCGTATTACAATTCACTGGCCGTCGTTTTACAACGTCGTG
ACTGGGAAAACCCTGGCGTTACCCAACTTAATCGCCTTGCAGCACATCCCCCTTTCGCCAGCTGGCGTAA
TAGCGAAGAGGCCCGCACCGATCGCCCTTCCCAACAGTTGCGCAGCCTGAATGGCGAATGG
[124 nt withheld, positions 5312-5435]
C
[91 nt withheld, positions 5437-5527]
A
[49 nt withheld, positions 5529-5577]
CCTTTGACGTTGGAGTCCACGTTCTTT
[37 nt withheld, positions 5605-5641]
ACCCTATCTCGGTCTATTCTTTTGATTTATAAGGGATTTTGCCGATTTCGGCCTATTGGTTAAAAAATGA
GCTGATTTAACAAAAATTTAACGCGAATTTTAACAAAATATTAACGCTTACAATTTCCTGATGCGGTATT
TTCTCCTTACGCATCTGTGCGGTATTTCACACCGCATAGGGTAATAACTGATATAATTAAATTGAAGCTC
TAATTTGTGAGTTTAGTATTAGGATCTCTACCCTTGGCGAAAAGTCCTCTGCCAACAATGATGATATCTG
ATCCACCACTTACAACTTCGTCGACGGTTCTGTACTGCTGACCCAATATGCGTATATATACCAATCTAAG
TCTGTGCTCCTTCCTTCGTTCTTCCTTCTGTTCGGAGATTACCGAATCAAAAAAATTTCAAGGAAACCGA
AATCAAAAAAAAGAATAAAAAAAAAATGATGAATTGAAAAGGTGGTATGGTGCACTCTCAGTACAATCTG
CTCTGATGCCGCATAGTTAAGCCAGCCCCGACACCCGCCAACACCCGCTGACGCGCCCTGACGGGCTTGT
CTGCTCCCGGCATCCGCTTACAGACAAGCTGTGACCGTCTCCGGGAGCTGCATGTGTCAGAGGTTTTCAC
CGTCATCACCGAAACGCGCGAGACGAAAGGGCCTCGTGATACGCCTATTTTTATAGGTTAATGTCATGAT
AATAATGGTTTCTTAGACGTCGGCGCGCCGAGGACGTCAGGTGGCACTTTTCGGGGAAATGTGCGCGGAA
CCCCTATTTGTTTATTTTTCTAAATACATTCAAATATGTATCCGCTCATGAGACAATAACCCTGATAAAT
GCTTCAATAATATTGAAAAAGGAAGAGTATGAGTATTCAACATTTCCGTGTCGCCCTTATTCCCTTTTTT
GCGGCATTTTGCCTTCCTGTTTTTGCTCACCCAGAAACGCTGGTGAAAGTAAAAGATGCTGAAGATCAGT
TGGGTGCACGAGTGGGTTACATCGAACTGGATCTCAACAGCGGTAAGATCCTTGAGAGTTTTCGCCCCGA
AGAACGTTTTCCAATGATGAGCACTTTTAAAGTTCTGCTATGTGGCGCGGTATTATCCCGTATTGACGCC
GGGCAAGAGCAACTCGGTCGCCGCATACACTATTCTCAGAATGACTTGGTTGAGTACTCACCAGTCACAG
AAAAGCATCTTACGGATGGCATGACAGTAAGAGAATTATGCAGTGCTGCCATAACCATGAGTGATAACAC
TGCGGCCAACTTACTTCTGACAACGATCGGAGGACCGAAGGAGCTAACCGCTTTTTTGCACAACATGGGG
GATCATGTAACTCGCCTTGATCGTTGGGAACCGGAGCTGAATGAAGCCATACCAAACGACGAGCGTGACA
CCACGATGCCTGTAGCAATGGCAACAACGTTGCGCAAACTATTAACTGGCGAACTACTTACTCTAGCTTC
CCGGCAACAATTAATAGACTGGATGGAGGCGGATAAAGTTGCAGGACCACTTCTGCGCTCGGCCCTTCCG
GCTGGCTGGTTTATTGCTGATAAATCTGGAGCCGGTGAGCGTGGGTCTCGCGGTATCATTGCAGCACTGG
GGCCAGATGGTAAGCCCTCCCGTATCGTAGTTATCTACACGACGGGGAGTCAGGCAACTATGGATGAACG
AAATAGACAGATCGCTGAGATAGGTGCCTCACTGATTAAGCATTGGTAACTGTCAGACCAAGTTTACTCA
TATATACTTTAGATTGATTTAAAACTTCATTTTTAATTTAAAAGGATCTAGGTGAAGATCCTTTTTGATA
ATCTCATGACCAAAATCCCTTAACGTGAGTTTTCGTTCCACTGAGCGTCAGACCCCGTAGAAAAGATCAA
AGGATCTTCTTGAGATCCTTTTTTTCTGCGCGTAATCTGCTGCTTGCAAACAAAAAAACCACCGCTACCA
GCGGTGGTTTGTTTGCCGGATCAAGAGCTACCAACTCTTTTTCCGAAGGTAACTGGCTTCAGCAGAGCGC
AGATACCAAATACTGTTCTTCTAGTGTAGCCGTAGTTAGGCCACCACTTCAAGAACTCTGTAGCACCGCC
TACATACCTCGCTCTGCTAATCCTGTTACCAGTGGCTGCTGCCAGTGGCGATAAGTCGTGTCTTACCGGG
TTGGACTCAAGACGATAGTTACCGGATAAGGCGCAGCGGTCGGGCTGAACGGGGGGTTCGTGCACACAGC
CCAGCTTGGAGCGAACGACCTACACCGAACTGAGATACCTACAGCGTGAGCTATGAGAAAGCGCCACGCT
TCCCGAAGGGAGAAAGGCGGACAGGTATCCGGTAAGCGGCAGGGTCGGAACAGGAGAGCGCACGAGGGAG
CTTCCAGGGGGAAACGCCTGGTATCTTTATAGTCCTGTCGGGTTTCGCCACCTCTGACTTGAGCGTCGAT
TTTTGTGATGCTCGTCAGGGGGGCGGAGCCTATGGAAAAACGCCAGCAACGCGGCCTTTTTACGGTTCCT
GGCCTTTTGCTGGCCTTTTGCTCACATGTTCTTTCCTGCGTTATCCCCTGATTCTGTGGATAACCGTATT
ACCGCCTTTGAGTGAGCTGATACCGCTCGCCGCAGCCGAACGACCGAGCGCAGCGAGTCAGTGAGCGAGG
AAGCGGAAGAGCGCCCAATACGCAAACCGCCTCTCCCCGCGCGTTGGCCGATTCATTAATGCAGCTGGCA
CGACAGGTTTCCCGACTGGAAAGCGGGCAGTGAGCGCAACGCAATTAATGTGAGTTAGCTCACTCATTAG
GCACCCCAGGCTTTACACTTTATGCTTCCGGCTCCTATGTTGTGTGGAATTGTGAGCGGATAACAATTTC
ACACAGGAAACAGCTATGACCATGATTACGCCAAGCTCGGAATTAACCCTCACTAAAGGGAACAAAAGCT
G
Features (pLannotate 1.2.2; 27 found; start..end, strand, type, name):
     37..264     -  CDS            MRM1 (fragment): MRM1_YEAST - Also known as PET56 From Saccharomyces cerevisiae (strain ATCC 204508 / S288c) (Baker's yeast).
    314..501     +  promoter       HIS3 promoter: S. cerevisiae HIS3
    607..1242    +  CDS            HIS3: HIS7_YEAST - Experimental evidence at protein level: Swiss-Prot protein existence level 1. From Saccharomyces cerevisiae (strain ATCC 204508 / S288c) (Baker's yeast).
   1729..1923    +  CDS            DED1 (fragment): DED1_CANGA - Protein inferred from homology: Swiss-Prot protein existence level 3. ATP-binding RNA helicase involved in translation initiation. Remodels RNA in response to ADP and ATP concentrations by facilitating disruption, but also formation of RNA duplexes (By similarity). From Candida glabrata (strain ATCC 2001 / CBS 138 / JCM 3761 / NBRC 0622 / NRRL Y-65) (Yeast) (Torulopsis glabrata).
   2008..2346    +  CDS            YO085_YEAST: Protein predicted: Swiss-Prot protein existence level 4. From Saccharomyces cerevisiae (strain ATCC 204508 / S288c) (Baker's yeast).
   3019..3415    +  promoter       ADH1 promoter: S. cerevisiae ADH1; promoter for alcohol dehydrogenase 1
   3470..3655    +  CDS            com: COM_BPMU - Experimental evidence at protein level: Swiss-Prot protein existence level 1. Trans-acting positive regulator required for mom mRNA translation. Binds the com-mom mRNA 5' and destabilizes a translation inhibition stem to expose mom translation start signals. From Escherichia phage Mu (Bacteriophage Mu).
   3795..3820    +  CDS            VP64 (fragment): tetrameric repeat of the minimal activation domain of herpes simplex virus VP16 (Beerli et al., 1998)
   3828..3853    -  misc_feature   MCS (fragment): pBluescript multiple cloning site
   4541..4855    +  CDS            YO201_YEAST (fragment): Protein uncertain: Swiss-Prot protein existence level 5. From Saccharomyces cerevisiae (strain ATCC 204508 / S288c) (Baker's yeast).
   4851..5048    +  CDS            DED1 (fragment): DED1_YEAST - Also known as SPP81. Experimental evidence at protein level: Swiss-Prot protein existence level 1. ATP-binding RNA helicase involved in translation initiation. Remodels RNA in response to ADP and ATP concentrations by facilitating disruption, but also formation of RNA duplexes. Has weak ATP-dependent affinity for dsRNA, but strong ATP-dependent affinity for ssRNA. Acts as a virus host factor involved in the replication of the MBV and the L-A viruses by promoting the negative-strand RNA synthesis. May be involved in recognition of the preinitiation complex and DNA binding of the RN
   5130..5148    -  promoter       T7 promoter: promoter for bacteriophage T7 RNA polymerase
   5151..5308    +  CDS            lacZα (fragment): LacZα fragment of β-galactosidase; lacZ fragment
   5312..5740    +  rep_origin     f1 ori (sequence partly withheld): f1 bacteriophage origin of replication; arrow indicates direction of (+) strand synthesis
   5768..5819    -  misc_feature   bom (fragment): basis of mobility region from pBR322
   5875..5967    -  CDS            URA3 (fragment): PYRF_YEAST - Experimental evidence at protein level: Swiss-Prot protein existence level 1. From Saccharomyces cerevisiae (strain ATCC 204508 / S288c) (Baker's yeast).
   5967..6099    -  promoter       URA3 promoter (fragment): S. cerevisiae URA3
   6107..6156    -  misc_feature   bom (fragment): basis of mobility region from pBR322
   6258..6293    -  CDS            rop (fragment): Rop protein, which maintains plasmids at low copy number; rop
   6405..6509    +  promoter       AmpR promoter: bla
   6510..7370    +  CDS            AmpR: β-lactamase; bla; confers resistance to ampicillin, carbenicillin, and related antibiotics
   7541..8129    +  rep_origin     ori: high-copy-number ColE1/pMB1/pBR322/pUC origin of replication
   8312..8404    +  CDS            lacI (fragment): lac repressor; lacI; The lac repressor binds to the lac operator to inhibit transcription in E. coli. This inhibition can be relieved by adding lactose or isopropyl-β-D-thiogalactopyranoside (IPTG).
   8417..8438    +  protein_bind   CAP binding site: CAP binding activates transcription in the presence of cAMP. E. coli catabolite activator protein
   8453..8483    +  promoter       lac promoter: promoter for the E. coli lac operon
   8491..8507    +  protein_bind   lac operator: The lac repressor binds to the lac operator to inhibit transcription in E. coli. This inhibition can be relieved by adding lactose or isopropyl-β-D-thiogalactopyranoside (IPTG). lac repressor encoded by lacI
   8552..8570    +  promoter       T3 promoter: promoter for bacteriophage T3 RNA polymerase
