[The description below was written by a language model from this plasmid's Addgene catalogue record and pLannotate feature annotations shown in this document.]
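Description:
pJZC506 is a yeast expression plasmid built on the pNH603 backbone that produces the bacteriophage Mu Com RNA-binding protein fused at its C terminus to the VP64 transcriptional activation domain. In E. coli it is maintained through a high-copy ColE1/pUC-type origin with ampicillin resistance (AmpR), and it also carries an f1 origin and pBluescript-derived remnants such as lac promoter/operator elements, a lacZα fragment and flanking T3 and T7 promoters. In yeast, selection is through HIS3, which is annotated with its own promoter. No 2μ or CEN/ARS replication element appears in the feature table. Instead, the annotated fragments of genes neighbouring the HIS3 locus (MRM1/PET56 and DED1) lie on either side of the marker and expression cassette. This arrangement is consistent with an integrating vector targeted to the HIS3 region, although the record does not state this explicitly.

The payload is driven by the S. cerevisiae ADH1 promoter (pAdh), which directs constitutive expression of the com coding sequence followed by VP64, a tetrameric repeat of the minimal herpes simplex virus VP16 activation domain. Only a short fragment of VP64 was detected by the automated annotation, but the catalogue entry lists it as the C-terminal fusion partner. No terminator is annotated. Com naturally binds a specific RNA hairpin in the phage com-mom transcript. In the CRISPR scaffold RNA work associated with this plasmid, a guide RNA extended with a cognate com hairpin can recruit the Com-VP64 fusion to a dCas9-bound genomic site, activating the nearby gene. The plasmid therefore serves as the effector-recruitment component for programmable, RNA-encoded transcriptional activation in yeast, used together with separately supplied dCas9 and scaffold RNA constructs.
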