Addgene plasmid #62281: pJZC506
Purpose: COM-VP64 fusion
Depositing lab: Wendell Lim & Stanley Qi. Depositing organization: University of California, San Francisco (UCSF). Publication: Engineering Complex Synthetic Transcriptional Programs with CRISPR RNA Scaffolds. Zalatan JG, Lee ME, Almeida R, Gilbert LA, Whitehead EH, La Russa M, Tsai JC, Weissman JS, Dueber JE, Qi LS, Lim WA. Cell. 2014 Dec 18. pii: S0092-8674(14)01570-0. doi: 10.1016/j.cell.2014.11.052. PubMed 25533786.
Backbone
  Vector backbone: pNH603
  Vector type: Yeast Expression
  Selectable markers: HIS3
Growth in bacteria
  Bacterial resistance: Ampicillin, 100 μg/mL
  Growth temperature: 37°C
  Growth strain: Stbl3
  Copy number: Unknown
Gene/Insert
  Gene/Insert name: COM-VP64 (alt name: COM RNA binding protein fused to VP64)
  Promoter: pAdh
  Tag / fusion protein: VP64 (C terminal on insert)
  Cloning method: Gibson Cloning
  Sequencing primers: 5′ TTTCTGCACAATATTTCAAGC
Terms and licenses: Academic/Nonprofit Terms; Industry Terms: Not Available to Industry
How to cite: pJZC506 was a gift from Wendell Lim & Stanley Qi (Addgene plasmid # 62281 ; http://n2t.net/addgene:62281 ; RRID:Addgene_62281)
