>Addgene plasmid #62281 | pJZC506 | addgene partial sequence | sequence record 107261 | yADH1-F 5'-ATACGGCCTTCCTTCCAGTT-3'
GCTGTCTTGCTATCAAGTATAAATAGACCTGCAATTATTAATCTTTTGTTTCCTCGTCATTGTTCTCGTT
CCCTTTCTTCCTTGTTTCTTTTTCTGCACAATATTTCAAGCTATACCAAGCATACAATCAACTATCTCAT
ATACAATGTCTCTCGAGATGCCCAAAAAGAAAAGAAAAGTGGGTAGTATGAAATCAATTCGCTGTAAAAA
CTGCAACAAACTGTTATTTAAGGCGGATAGTTTTGATCACATTGAAATCAGGTGTCCGCGTTGCAAACGT
CACATCATAATGCTGAATGCCTGCGAGCATCCCACGGAGAAACATTGTGGGAAAAGAGAAAAAATCACGC
ATTCTGACGAAACCGTGCGTTATGGCTCCGGACGAGCCGATGCTCTCGACGATTTTGACCTCGATATGCT
GGGATCCGACGCTCTCGATGACTTCGACCTTGACATGCTGGGGAGTGACGCTCTGGACGACTTCGATCTC
GACATGCTGGGCTCCGACGCCCTGGATGACTTCGATCTGGACATGCTCATCAACTGAGCGGCCGCCACCG
CGGTGGAGCTCTAAGCAAATAGCTAAATTATATACGAATTAATATTATGATTAAGTGTTTACGTGAGTGC
GATATTTTTATTACTATCTTATACAGTTGTATATACTCTAT
