>Addgene plasmid #62281 | pJZC506 | addgene partial sequence | sequence record 107262 | M13-F20 5'-TGTAAAACGACGGCCAGT-3'
CATTTAAATGGCCGGCCGCTGCCACCGTTGTTTCCACCGAAGAAACCACCGTTGCCGTAACCACCACGAC
GGTTGTTGCTAAAGAAGCTGCCACCGCCACGGCCACCGTTGTAGCCGCCGTTGTTGTTATTGTAGTTGCT
ACTGTTATTTCTGGCACTTCTTGGTTTTCCTCTTAAGTGAGGAGGAACATAACCATTCTCGTTGTTGTCG
TTGATGCTTAAATTTTGCACTTGTTCGCTCAGTTCAGCCATAATATGAAATGCTTTTCTTGTTGTTCTTA
CGGAATACCACTTGCCACCTATCACCACAACTAACTTTTTCCCGTTCCTCCATCTCTTTTATATTTTTTT
TCTGGAGTTCAAGAGAAAAAAAAAGAAAAAGCAAAAAGAAAAAAGGAAAGCGCGCCTCGTTCAGAATGAC
ACGTATAGAATGATGCATTACCTTGTCATCTTCAGTATCATACTGTTCGTATACATACTTACTGACATTC
ATAGGTATACATATATACACATGTATATATATCGTATGCTGCAGCTTTAAATAATCGGTGTCACCACACA
ATTATAAGCAAAGGGGGTACAATCATTACACCACAACACAACACCCAGTTTAATTTCCATGAGTTCAAAT
CAAGAGTGGTCCCAAGATATATTAAAACAATTGAATCTACGAGACTCTC
